>Addgene plasmid #166854 | pCu-His6-Atg13[571–700] F641E, I645E-Ss(424) | addgene full sequence | sequence record 329424 | Addgene NGS Result
CAACTCGGTCGCCGCATACACTATTCTCAGAATGACTTGGTTGAGTACTCACCAGTCACAGAAAAGCATC
TTACGGATGGCATGACAGTAAGAGAATTATGCAGTGCTGCCATAACCATGAGTGATAACACTGCGGCCAA
CTTACTTCTGACAACGATCGGAGGACCGAAGGAGCTAACCGCTTTTTTGCACAACATGGGGGATCATGTA
ACTCGCCTTGATCGTTGGGAACCGGAGCTGAATGAAGCCATACCAAACGACGAGCGTGACACCACGATGC
CTGTAGCAATGGCAACAACGTTGCGCAAACTATTAACTGGCGAACTACTTACTCTAGCTTCCCGGCAACA
ATTAATAGACTGGATGGAGGCGGATAAAGTTGCAGGACCACTTCTGCGCTCGGCCCTTCCGGCTGGCTGG
TTTATTGCTGATAAATCTGGAGCCGGTGAGCGTGGGTCTCGCGGTATCATTGCAGCACTGGGGCCAGATG
GTAAGCCCTCCCGTATCGTAGTTATCTACACGACGGGGAGTCAGGCAACTATGGATGAACGAAATAGACA
GATCGCTGAGATAGGTGCCTCACTGATTAAGCATTGGTAACTGTCAGACCAAGTTTACTCATATATACTT
TAGATTGATTTAAAACTTCATTTTTAATTTAAAAGGATCTAGGTGAAGATCCTTTTTGATAATCTCATGA
CCAAAATCCCTTAACGTGAGTTTTCGTTCCACTGAGCGTCAGACCCCGTAGAAAAGATCAAAGGATCTTC
TTGAGATCCTTTTTTTCTGCGCGTAATCTGCTGCTTGCAAACAAAAAAACCACCGCTACCAGCGGTGGTT
TGTTTGCCGGATCAAGAGCTACCAACTCTTTTTCCGAAGGTAACTGGCTTCAGCAGAGCGCAGATACCAA
ATACTGTTCTTCTAGTGTAGCCGTAGTTAGGCCACCACTTCAAGAACTCTGTAGCACCGCCTACATACCT
CGCTCTGCTAATCCTGTTACCAGTGGCTGCTGCCAGTGGCGATAAGTCGTGTCTTACCGGGTTGGACTCA
AGACGATAGTTACCGGATAAGGCGCAGCGGTCGGGCTGAACGGGGGGTTCGTGCACACAGCCCAGCTTGG
AGCGAACGACCTACACCGAACTGAGATACCTACAGCGTGAGCTATGAGAAAGCGCCACGCTTCCCGAAGG
GAGAAAGGCGGACAGGTATCCGGTAAGCGGCAGGGTCGGAACAGGAGAGCGCACGAGGGAGCTTCCAGGG
GGAAACGCCTGGTATCTTTATAGTCCTGTCGGGTTTCGCCACCTCTGACTTGAGCGTCGATTTTTGTGAT
GCTCGTCAGGGGGGCGGAGCCTATGGAAAAACGCCAGCAACGCGGCCTTTTTACGGTTCCTGGCCTTTTG
CTGGCCTTTTGCTCACATGTTCTTTCCTGCGTTATCCCCTGATTCTGTGGATAACCGTATTACCGCCTTT
GAGTGAGCTGATACCGCTCGCCGCAGCCGAACGACCGAGCGCAGCGAGTCAGTGAGCGAGGAAGCGGAAG
AGCGCCCAATACGCAAACCGCCTCTCCCCGCGCGTTGGCCGATTCATTAATGCAGCTGGCACGACAGGTT
TCCCGACTGGAAAGCGGGCAGTGAGCGCAACGCAATTAATGTGAGTTAGCTCACTCATTAGGCACCCCAG
GCTTTACACTTTATGCTTCCGGCTCGTATGTTGTGTGGAATTGTGAGCGGATAACAATTTCACACAGGAA
ACAGCTATGACCATGATTACGCCAAGCGCGCAATTAACCCTCACTAAAGGGAACAAAAGCTGGAGCTCCT
AGTTAGAAAAAGACATTTTTGCTGTCAGTCACTGTCAAGAGATTCTTTTGCTGGCATTTCTTCTAGAAGC
AAAAAGAGCGATGCGTCTTTTCCGCTGAACCGTTCCAGCAAAAAAGACTACCAACGCAATATGGATTGTC
AGAATCATATAAAAGAGAAGCAAATAACTCCTTGTCTTGTATCAATTGCATTATAATATCTTCTTGTTAG
TGCAATATCATATAGAAGTCATCGACTAGTGGATCCCCTTAAGATGCACCATCACCATCATCACTCTACT
AGTGCCTTGAATAGTAGAAGGAATTCTTTAGATAAGAGCTCAAACAAGCAGGGTATGTCAGGCTTACCTC
CTATTTTTGGTGGAGAGAGTACTTCATATCACCACGACAACAAAATACAAAAGTACAACCAATTAGGAGT
AGAAGAAGATGATGATGACGAGAATGACCGTTTGCTCAACCAAATGGGAAACAGTGCTACAAAAGAAAAA
AGTTCAGAATCTCCAAGATCAATTGATAGCATTTCAAGTTCTTTCATAAAAAGTAGGATACCTATCAGAC
AACCATACCATTACTCTCAACCAACTACTGCGCCCTTTCAAGCTCAGGCGAAATTTCATAAACCTGCAAA
TAAGTTAATCGATAATGGTAATAGGAGTAATAGTTAGGATATCAAGCTTATCGATACCGTCGACCTCGAG
TCATGTAATTAGTTATGTCACGCTTACATTCACGCCCTCCCCCCACATCCGCTCTAACCGAAAAGGAAGG
AGTTAGACAACCTGAAGTCTAGGTCCCTATTTATTTTTTTATAGTTATGTTAGTATTAAGAACGTTATTT
ATATTTCAAATTTTTCTTTTTTTTCTGTACAGACGCGTGTACGCATGTAACATTATACTGAAAACCTTGC
TTGAGAAGGTTTTGGGACGCTCGAAGGCTTTAATTTGCGGCCGGTACCCAATTCGCCCTATAGTGAGTCG
TATTACGCGCGCTCACTGGCCGTCGTTTTACAACGTCGTGACTGGGAAAACCCTGGCGTTACCCAACTTA
ATCGCCTTGCAGCACATCCCCCTTTCGCCAGCTGGCGTAATAGCGAAGAGGCCCGCACCGATCGCCCTTC
CCAACAGTTGCGCAGCCTGAATGGCGAATGG
[124 nt withheld, positions 2972-3095]
C
[91 nt withheld, positions 3097-3187]
A
[49 nt withheld, positions 3189-3237]
CCTTTGACGTTGGAGTCCACGTTCTTT
[37 nt withheld, positions 3265-3301]
ACCCTATCTCGGTCTATTCTTTTGATTTATAAGGGATTTTGCCGATTTCGGCCTATTGGTTAAAAAATGA
GCTGATTTAACAAAAATTTAACGCGAATTTTAACAAAATATTAACGCTTACAATTTCCTGATGCGGTATT
TTCTCCTTACGCATCTGTGCGGTATTTCACACCTCATAGATCGGCAAGTGCACAAACAATACTTAAATAA
ATACTACTCAGTAATAACCTATTTCTTAGCATTTTTGACGAAATTTGCTATTTTGTTAGAGTCTTTTACA
CCATTTGTCTCCACACCTCCGCTTACATCAACACCAATAACGCCATTTAATCTAAGCGCATCACCAACAT
TTTCTGGCGTCAGTCCACCAGCTAACATAAAATGTAAGCTTTCGGGGCTCTCTTGCCTTCCAACCCAGTC
AGAAATCGAGTTCCAATCCAAAAGTTCACCTGTCCCACCTGCTTCTGAATCAAACAAGGGAATAAACGAA
TGAGGTTTCTGTGAAGCTGCACTGAGTAGTATGTTGCAGTCTTTTGGAAATACGAGTCTTTTAATAACTG
GCAAACCGAGGAACTCTTGGTATTCTTGCCACGACTCATCTCCATGCAGTTGGACGATATCAATGCCGTA
ATCATTGACCAGAGCCAAAACATCCTCCTTAGGTTGATTACGAAACACGCCAACCAAGTATTTCGGAGTG
CCTGAACTATTTTTATATGCTTTTACAAGACTTGAAATTTTCCTTGCAATAACCGGGTCAATTGTTCTCT
TTCTATTGGGCACACATATAATACCCAGCAAGTCAGCATCGGAATCTAGAGCACATTCTGCGGCCTCTGT
GCTCTGCAAGCCGCAAACTTTCACCAATGGACCAGAACTACCTGTGAAATTAATAACAGACATACTCCAA
GCTGCCTTTGTGTGCTTAATCACGTATACTCACGTGCTCAATAGTCACCAATGCCCTCCCTCTTGGCCCT
CTCCTTTTCTTTTTTCGACCGAATTAATTCTTAATCGGCAAAAAAAGAAAAGCTCCGGATCAAGATTGTA
CGTAAGGTGACAAGCTATTTTTCAATAAAGAATATCTTCCACTACTGCCATCTGGCGTCATAACTGCAAA
GTACACATATATTACGATGCTGTTCTATTAAATGCTTCCTATATTATATATATAGTAATGTCGTTGATCT
ATGGTGCACTCTCAGTACAATCTGCTCTGATGCCGCATAGTTAAGCCAGCCCCGACACCCGCCAACACCC
GCTGACGCGCCCTGACGGGCTTGTCTGCTCCCGGCATCCGCTTACAGACAAGCTGTGACCGTCTCCGGGA
GCTGCATGTGTCAGAGGTTTTCACCGTCATCACCGAAACGCGCGAGACGAAAGGGCCTCGTGATACGCCT
ATTTTTATAGGTTAATGTCATGATAATAATGGTTTCTTAGTATGATCCAATATCAAAGGAAATGATAGCA
TTGAAGGATGAGACTAATCCAATTGAGGAGTGGCAGCATATAGAACAGCTAAAGGGTAGTGCTGAAGGAA
GCATACGATACCCCGCATGGAATGGGATAATATCACAGGAGGTACTAGACTACCTTTCATCCTACATAAA
TAGACGCATATAAGTACGCATTTAAGCATAAACACGCACTATGCCGTTCTTCTCATGTATATATATATAC
AGGCAACACGCAGATATAGGTGCGACGTGAACAGTGAGCTGTATGTGCGCAGCTCGCGTTGCATTTTCGG
AAGCGCTCGTTTTCGGAAACGCTTTGAAGTTCCTATTCCGAAGTTCCTATTCTCTAGAAAGTATAGGAAC
TTCAGAGCGCTTTTGAAAACCAAAAGCGCTCTGAAGACGCACTTTCAAAAAACCAAAAACGCACCGGACT
GTAACGAGCTACTAAAATATTGCGAATACCGCTTCCACAAACATTGCTCAAAAGTATCTCTTTGCTATAT
ATCTCTGTGCTATATCCCTATATAACCTACCCATCCACCTTTCGCTCCTTGAACTTGCATCTAAACTCGA
CCTCTACATTTTTTATGTTTATCTCTAGTATTACTCTTTAGACAAAAAAATTGTAGTAAGAACTATTCAT
AGAGTGAATCGAAAACAATACGAAAATGTAAACATTTCCTATACGTAGTATATAGAGACAAAATAGAAGA
AACCGTTCATAATTTTCTGACCAATGAAGAATCATCAACGCTATCACTTTCTGTTCACAAAGTATGCGCA
ATCCACATCGGTATAGAATATAATCGGGGATGCCTTTATCTTGAAAAAATGCACCCGCAGCTTCGCTAGT
AATCAGTAAACGCGGGAAGTGGAGTCAGGCTTTTTTTATGGAAGAGAAAATAGACACCAAAGTAGCCTTC
TTCTAACCTTAACGGACCTACAGTGCAAAAAGTTATCAAGAGACTGCATTATAGAGCGCACAAAGGAGAA
AAAAAGTAATTTAAGATGCTTTGTTAGAAAAATAGCGCTCTCGGGATGCATTTTTGTAGAACAAAAAAGA
AGTATAGATTCTTTGTTGGTAAAATAGCGCTCTCGCGTTGCATTTCTGTTCTGTAAAAATGCAGCTCAGA
TTCTTTGTTTGAAAAATTAGCGCTCTCGCGTTGCATTTTTGTTTTACAAAAATGAAGCACAGATTCTTCG
TTGGTAAAATAGCGCTTTCGCGTTGCATTTCTGTTCTGTAAAAATGCAGCTCAGATTCTTTGTTTGAAAA
ATTAGCGCTCTCGCGTTGCATTTTTGTTCTACAAAATGAAGCACAGATGCTTCGTTCAGGTGGCACTTTT
CGGGGAAATGTGCGCGGAACCCCTATTTGTTTATTTTTCTAAATACATTCAAATATGTATCCGCTCATGA
GACAATAACCCTGATAAATGCTTCAATAATATTGAAAAAGGAAGAGTATGAGTATTCAACATTTCCGTGT
CGCCCTTATTCCCTTTTTTGCGGCATTTTGCCTTCCTGTTTTTGCTCACCCAGAAACGCTGGTGAAAGTA
AAAGATGCTGAAGATCAGTTGGGTGCACGAGTGGGTTACATCGAACTGGATCTCAACAGCGGTAAGATCC
TTGAGAGTTTTCGCCCCGAAGAACGTTTTCCAATGATGAGCACTTTTAAAGTTCTGCTATGTGGCGCGGT
ATTATCCCGTATTGACGCCGGGCAAGAG
Features (pLannotate 1.2.2; 21 found; start..end, strand, type, name):
    771..1359    +  rep_origin     ori: high-copy-number ColE1/pMB1/pBR322/pUC origin of replication
   1542..1634    +  CDS            lacI (fragment): lac repressor; lacI; The lac repressor binds to the lac operator to inhibit transcription in E. coli. This inhibition can be relieved by adding lactose or isopropyl-β-D-thiogalactopyranoside (IPTG).
   1647..1668    +  protein_bind   CAP binding site: CAP binding activates transcription in the presence of cAMP. E. coli catabolite activator protein
   1683..1713    +  promoter       lac promoter: promoter for the E. coli lac operon
   1721..1737    +  protein_bind   lac operator: The lac repressor binds to the lac operator to inhibit transcription in E. coli. This inhibition can be relieved by adding lactose or isopropyl-β-D-thiogalactopyranoside (IPTG). lac repressor encoded by lacI
   1782..1800    +  promoter       T3 promoter: promoter for bacteriophage T3 RNA polymerase
   1819..2053    +  promoter       CUP1 promoter: S. cerevisiae CUP1; inducible metallothionein promoter, regulated by Cu2+
   2095..2481    +  CDS            ATG13 (fragment): ATG13_YEAST - Also known as APG13. Experimental evidence at protein level: Swiss-Prot protein existence level 1. Activates the ATG1 kinase in a nutritional condition dependent manner through the TOR pathway, leading to autophagy. Required for autophosphorylation of ATG1 at 'Thr-226' and its dimerization. May also be involved in the regulation of autophagy through SNF1. Involved in ATG9 and ATG23 cycling through the pre- autophagosomal structure. Also involved in cytoplasm to vacuole transport (Cvt) and more specifically in Cvt vesicle formation. Seems to play a role in the switching machinery
   2488..2520    +  misc_feature   MCS (fragment): pBluescript multiple cloning site
   2521..2768    +  terminator     CYC1 terminator: S. cerevisiae CYC1; transcription terminator for CYC1
   2787..2805    -  promoter       T7 promoter: promoter for bacteriophage T7 RNA polymerase
   2813..2968    +  CDS            lacZα (fragment): LacZα fragment of β-galactosidase; lacZ fragment
   2972..3400    +  rep_origin     f1 ori (sequence partly withheld): f1 bacteriophage origin of replication; arrow indicates direction of (+) strand synthesis
   3428..3479    -  misc_feature   bom (fragment): basis of mobility region from pBR322
   3530..4204    -  CDS            TRP1: phosphoribosylanthranilate isomerase, required for tryptophan biosynthesis; S. cerevisiae TRP1; yeast auxotrophic marker
   4205..4352    -  promoter       TRP1 promoter: S. cerevisiae TRP1
   4491..4540    -  misc_feature   bom (fragment): basis of mobility region from pBR322
   4642..4677    -  CDS            rop (fragment): Rop protein, which maintains plasmids at low copy number; rop
   4745..6087    +  rep_origin     2μ ori: yeast 2μ plasmid origin of replication
   6114..6218    +  promoter       AmpR promoter: bla
   6219..600     +  CDS            AmpR (across the origin): β-lactamase; bla; confers resistance to ampicillin, carbenicillin, and related antibiotics
