[The description below was written by a language model from this plasmid's Addgene catalogue record and pLannotate feature annotations shown in this document.]
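Description:
pCu-His6-Atg13[571–700] F641E, I645E-Ss(424) is a yeast expression plasmid of about 6.5 kb built on pRS424, an E. coli–S. cerevisiae shuttle vector. In bacteria it replicates from a high-copy ColE1/pUC-type origin and is selected with ampicillin through the β-lactamase gene. In yeast it is maintained episomally at multiple copies by the 2μ origin and selected by tryptophan prototrophy through the TRP1 marker and its native promoter. The backbone also retains pBluescript-derived elements, including an f1 phage origin, flanking T3 and T7 promoters, lac regulatory sequences and a lacZα remnant. These play no part in yeast expression.

The expression cassette places a C-terminal fragment of S. cerevisiae Atg13 (residues 571–700) between the copper-regulated CUP1 metallothionein promoter and the CYC1 transcription terminator, so expression responds to Cu2+. The fragment carries an N-terminal 6xHis tag for detection or affinity purification and two substitutions, F641E and I645E, which replace hydrophobic residues with acidic ones. According to the record, it is also joined to a 14-residue scrambled amino acid sequence, denoted "Ss" in the name. The feature table annotates neither this segment nor the His tag, and the record does not state where the scrambled sequence sits.

Atg13 is a regulatory partner of the Atg1 kinase that is needed for autophagy and the cytoplasm-to-vacuole targeting pathway. The associated study concerns phospholipid membrane binding by the Atg13 carboxy terminus through motifs that overlap its Vac8-interacting domain. This suggests the plasmid serves as a mutant variant for probing those interactions, although the record does not spell out its exact experimental role.
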