Addgene plasmid #166854: pCu-His6-Atg13[571–700] F641E, I645E-Ss(424)
Purpose: Expresses 6xHis tagged ATG13 [571–700] fragment mutated in F641E, I645E with 14 scramble amino acid sequence DIKLIDTVDLESCN under a Cu promoter in yeast
Depositing lab: Daniel Klionsky. Depositing organization: University of Michigan. Publication: The carboxy terminus of yeast Atg13 binds phospholipid membrane via motifs that overlap with the Vac8-interacting domain. Gatica D, Damasio A, Pascual C, Klionsky DJ, Ragusa MJ, Popelka H. Autophagy. 2020 Jun;16(6):1007-1020. doi: 10.1080/15548627.2019.1648117. Epub 2019 Aug 2. PubMed 31352862.
Backbone
  Vector backbone: pRS424
  Vector type: Yeast Expression
  Selectable markers: TRP1
Growth in bacteria
  Bacterial resistance: Ampicillin, 100 μg/mL
  Growth temperature: 37°C
  Growth strain: DH5alpha
  Copy number: Unknown
Gene/Insert
  Gene/Insert name: Atg13[571–700]
  Species: S. cerevisiae (budding yeast)
  Mutation: F641E, I645E
  Entrez Gene: ATG13 (a.k.a. YPR185W, APG13)
  Promoter: pCu
  Tag / fusion protein: 6xHis (N terminal on insert)
  Cloning method: Ligation Independent Cloning
  Sequencing primers: 5′ M13F; 3′ M13R
Terms and licenses: Academic/Nonprofit Terms; Industry Terms: Not Available to Industry
How to cite: pCu-His6-Atg13[571–700] F641E, I645E-Ss(424) was a gift from Daniel Klionsky (Addgene plasmid # 166854 ; http://n2t.net/addgene:166854 ; RRID:Addgene_166854)
